>Addgene plasmid #247608 | pFA6a-mIAA7-mNeon-kITRP1 | addgene full sequence | sequence record 494852 | Addgene NGS Result
GAACGCGGCCGCCAGCTGAAGCTTCGTACGCTGCAGGTCGACGGATCCCCGGGTTAATTAACGGCTTCTC
TGAGACCGTGGACCTGATGCTGAACCTGCAGTCCAATAAGGAGGGCTCTGTGGATCTGAAGAACGTGAGC
GCCGTGCCTAAGGAGAAGACCACACTGAAGGACCCATCCAAGCCCCCTGCCAAGGCACAGGTGGTGGGAT
GGCCACCCGTGCGGAACTACAGAAAGAATATGATGACCCAGCAGAAGACAAGCTCCGGTTCTGGTGTTTC
TAAGGGTGAAGAAGACAACATGGCTTCTTTGCCAGCTACTCACGAATTGCACATCTTCGGTTCTATCAAC
GGTGTTGACTTCGACATGGTTGGTCAAGGTACTGGTAACCCAAACGACGGTTACGAAGAATTGAACTTGA
AGTCTACTAAGGGTGACTTGCAATTCTCTCCATGGATCTTGGTTCCACACATCGGTTACGGTTTCCACCA
ATACTTGCCATACCCAGACGGTATGTCTCCATTCCAAGCTGCTATGGTTGACGGTTCTGGTTACCAAGTT
CACAGAACTATGCAATTCGAAGACGGTGCTTCTTTGACTGTTAACTACAGATACACTTACGAAGGTTCTC
ACATCAAGGGTGAAGCTCAAGTTAAGGGTACTGGTTTCCCAGCTGACGGTCCAGTTATGACTAACTCTTT
GACTGCTGCTGACTGGTGTAGATCTAAGAAGACTTACCCAAACGACAAGACTATCATCTCTACTTTCAAG
TGGTCTTACACTACTGGTAACGGTAAGAGATACAGATCTACTGCTAGAACTACTTACACTTTCGCTAAGC
CAATGGCTGCTAACTACTTGAAGAACCAACCAATGTACGTTTTCAGAAAGACTGAATTGAAGCACTCTAA
GACTGAATTGAACTTCAAGGAATGGCAAAAGGCTTTCACTGACGTTATGGGTATGGACGAATTGTACAAG
TAAGGCGCGCCACTTCTAAATAAGCGAATTTCTTATGATTTATGATTTTTATTATTAAATAAGTTATAAA
AAAAATAAGTGTATACAAATTTTAAAGTGACTCTTAGGTTTTAAAACGAAAATTCTTATTCTTGAGTAAC
TCTTTCCTGTAGGTCAGGTTGCTTTCTCAGGTATAGTATGAGGTCGCTCTTATTGACCACACCTCTACCG
GCAGATCCGCTAGGGATAACAGGGTAATATAGATCTAAAGTGGAACGATCATTCACTATATATATATCAA
TTTATATATACGTATGTGTAATTGAAGAAAGATACGTTTTTTCCTCTATTGAGAGGCCTGCTGGATGAAT
AGCTTTACCTTTTCTAAATCCTTGATACCATCAGTCTCTACTCCTCCACTTACATCGACACCGATCGCAT
TTGGTAACATATTAATGGCAACAGAAACGTTATCAGGATTCAATCCACCAGCGATAATGAATTTTATCTC
GGGATGACTTGCAGACCAACTGGAAATTGCACTCCAATTCAATTTCTCACCAGTGCCACCTTCACCAGAA
TCGAACAACGTCAGCACATTGTCTACGTGTTCATACAGGTCCAGTAGTAATTCACAATCCTGTGGGAACT
GGAACCTCTTAATGATTGGAATTGAAGATGGGATCAAAGATCTGTATTCTTTAATATCTTCATCTCCATG
TAATTGTATCACATCTAGATTATATTCGTGGTACAGTTGAAGGACATCATCAACGGACTGATTTCTAAAC
ACCCCGACTAGTTTAGTACCTTTCACGTTCTCTTGTTGGTGAACTGCAGTTGAAATACCTTTCGCAACAG
ATGAGTCAATGGTTCTTTTCCTACCGGGAACACAAATGATACCTAAGTAATCAGCACCATCATCCACAGC
AGTCTTTGCAGCTTCAACGGTTTGCAAACCACACACTTTAACGAGCATCACAGTAGATTTCGCAAGAGGG
TAGCTCGCTCAGAGTACCCAAGTAAATGATTAGTAAACTGATGTTTGATAGTTCAATTTTTCAATGAAAT
AACCTTATATTAAAATTGATATTACTATTATACAAAAATAAAGAATAAAGGATTTGAGTTTATACATAAA
ATACCATTATTATTTGTTCAGTGAGAGATACCGGGGTATATGGGATGTGTGTAGTGATACCATGCAATCA
TGTATCAAACATGGAAGAAGTGAAGGGGGAGAAAGAAACTTGAAAAAAAGAAAACCATTTGAAAAGAGGA
AAAGTATCTAATTAAGATCTCTCACCTCTTAGTTTAAACGAGCTCGAATTCATCGATGATATCAGATCCA
CTAGTGGCCTATGCGGCCGCGGATCTGCCGGTCTCCCTATAGTGAGTCGTATTAATTTCGATAAGCCAGG
TTAACCTGCATTAATGAATCGGCCAACGCGCGGGGAGAGGCGGTTTGCGTATTGGGCGCTCTTCCGCTTC
CTCGCTCACTGACTCGCTGCGCTCGGTCGTTCGGCTGCGGCGAGCGGTATCAGCTCACTCAAAGGCGGTA
ATACGGTTATCCACAGAATCAGGGGATAACGCAGGAAAGAACATGTGAGCAAAAGGCCAGCAAAAGGCCA
GGAACCGTAAAAAGGCCGCGTTGCTGGCGTTTTTCCATAGGCTCCGCCCCCCTGACGAGCATCACAAAAA
TCGACGCTCAAGTCAGAGGTGGCGAAACCCGACAGGACTATAAAGATACCAGGCGTTTCCCCCTGGAAGC
TCCCTCGTGCGCTCTCCTGTTCCGACCCTGCCGCTTACCGGATACCTGTCCGCCTTTCTCCCTTCGGGAA
GCGTGGCGCTTTCTCATAGCTCACGCTGTAGGTATCTCAGTTCGGTGTAGGTCGTTCGCTCCAAGCTGGG
CTGTGTGCACGAACCCCCCGTTCAGCCCGACCGCTGCGCCTTATCCGGTAACTATCGTCTTGAGTCCAAC
CCGGTAAGACACGACTTATCGCCACTGGCAGCAGCCACTGGTAACAGGATTAGCAGAGCGAGGTATGTAG
GCGGTGCTACAGAGTTCTTGAAGTGGTGGCCTAACTACGGCTACACTAGAAGAACAGTATTTGGTATCTG
CGCTCTGCTGAAGCCAGTTACCTTCGGAAAAAGAGTTGGTAGCTCTTGATCCGGCAAACAAACCACCGCT
GGTAGCGGTGGTTTTTTTGTTTGCAAGCAGCAGATTACGCGCAGAAAAAAAGGATCTCAAGAAGATCCTT
TGATCTTTTCTACGGGGTCTGACGCTCAGTGGAACGAAAACTCACGTTAAGGGATTTTGGTCATGAGATT
ATCAAAAAGGATCTTCACCTAGATCCTTTTAAATTAAAAATGAAGTTTTAAATCAATCTAAAGTATATAT
GAGTAAACTTGGTCTGACAGTTACCAATGCTTAATCAGTGAGGCACCTATCTCAGCGATCTGTCTATTTC
GTTCATCCATAGTTGCCTGACTCCCCGTCGTGTAGATAACTACGATACGGGAGGGCTTACCATCTGGCCC
CAGTGCTGCAATGATACCGCGAGACCCACGCTCACCGGCTCCAGATTTATCAGCAATAAACCAGCCAGCC
GGAAGGGCCGAGCGCAGAAGTGGTCCTGCAACTTTATCCGCCTCCATCCAGTCTATTAATTGTTGCCGGG
AAGCTAGAGTAAGTAGTTCGCCAGTTAATAGTTTGCGCAACGTTGTTGCCATTGCTACAGGCATCGTGGT
GTCACGCTCGTCGTTTGGTATGGCTTCATTCAGCTCCGGTTCCCAACGATCAAGGCGAGTTACATGATCC
CCCATGTTGTGCAAAAAAGCGGTTAGCTCCTTCGGTCCTCCGATCGTTGTCAGAAGTAAGTTGGCCGCAG
TGTTATCACTCATGGTTATGGCAGCACTGCATAATTCTCTTACTGTCATGCCATCCGTAAGATGCTTTTC
TGTGACTGGTGAGTACTCAACCAAGTCATTCTGAGAATAGTGTATGCGGCGACCGAGTTGCTCTTGCCCG
GCGTCAATACGGGATAATACCGCGCCACATAGCAGAACTTTAAAAGTGCTCATCATTGGAAAACGTTCTT
CGGGGCGAAAACTCTCAAGGATCTTACCGCTGTTGAGATCCAGTTCGATGTAACCCACTCGTGCACCCAA
CTGATCTTCAGCATCTTTTACTTTCACCAGCGTTTCTGGGTGAGCAAAAACAGGAAGGCAAAATGCCGCA
AAAAAGGGAATAAGGGCGACACGGAAATGTTGAATACTCATACTCTTCCTTTTTCAATATTATTGAAGCA
TTTATCAGGGTTATTGTCTCATGAGCGGATACATATTTGAATGTATTTAGAAAAATAAACAAATAGGGGT
TCCGCGCACATTTCCCCGAAAAGTGCCACCTGACGTCTAAGAAACCATTATTATCATGACATTAACCTAT
AAAAATAGGCGTATCACGAGGCCCTTTCGTCTCGCGCGTTTCGGTGATGACGGTGAAAACCTCTGACACA
TGCAGCTCCCGGAGACGGTCACAGCTTGTCTGTAAGCGGATGCCGGGAGCAGACAAGCCCGTCAGGGCGC
GTCAGCGGGTGTTGGCGGGTGTCGGGGCTGGCTTAACTATGCGGCATCAGAGCAGATTGTACTGAGAGTG
CACCATATGGACATATTGTCGTTAGAACGCGGCTACAATTAATACATAACCTTATGTATCATACACATAC
GATTTAGGTGACACTATA
Features (pLannotate 1.2.2; 12 found; start..end, strand, type, name):
     15..272     +  CDS            IAA7 (fragment): IAA7_ARATH - Also known as AXR2. Experimental evidence at protein level: Swiss-Prot protein existence level 1. Aux/IAA proteins are short-lived transcriptional factors that function as repressors of early auxin response genes at low auxin concentrations. Repression is thought to result from the interaction with auxin response factors (ARFs), proteins that bind to the auxin- responsive promoter element (AuxRE). Formation of heterodimers with ARF proteins may alter their ability to modulate early auxin response genes expression. From Arabidopsis thaliana (Mouse-ear cress).
    276..980     +  CDS            mNeonGreen: mNeonGreen is a basic (constitutively fluorescent) green/yellow fluorescent protein published in 2013, derived from Branchiostoma lanceolatum. It is reported to be a very rapidly-maturing monomer with moderate acid sensitivity.
   1004..1191    +  terminator     ADH1 terminator: S. cerevisiae ADH1; transcription terminator for the S. cerevisiae alcohol dehydrogenase 1 (ADH1) gene
   1309..1938    -  CDS            TRP1: TRPF_KLULA - Protein inferred from homology: Swiss-Prot protein existence level 3. From Kluyveromyces lactis (strain ATCC 8585 / CBS 2359 / DSM 70799 / NBRC 1267 / NRRL Y-1140 / WM37) (Yeast) (Candida sphaerica).
   2346..2364    -  promoter       T7 promoter: promoter for bacteriophage T7 RNA polymerase
   2386..2439    -  CDS            lacI (fragment): lac repressor; lacI; The lac repressor binds to the lac operator to inhibit transcription in E. coli. This inhibition can be relieved by adding lactose or isopropyl-β-D-thiogalactopyranoside (IPTG).
   2622..3210    -  rep_origin     ori: high-copy-number ColE1/pMB1/pBR322/pUC origin of replication
   3381..4241    -  CDS            AmpR: β-lactamase; bla; confers resistance to ampicillin, carbenicillin, and related antibiotics
   4242..4346    -  promoter       AmpR promoter: bla
   4441..4476    +  CDS            rop (fragment): Rop protein, which maintains plasmids at low copy number; rop
   4578..4629    +  misc_feature   bom (fragment): basis of mobility region from pBR322
   4692..2       +  promoter       SP6 promoter (across the origin): promoter for bacteriophage SP6 RNA polymerase
