[The description below was written by a language model from this plasmid's Addgene catalogue record and pLannotate feature annotations shown in this document.]
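Description:
pFA6a-mIAA7-mNeon-kITRP1 is a 4.7 kb yeast gene-tagging plasmid built on the pFA6a backbone, catalogued as a yeast expression vector. It carries no annotated yeast replication origin or promoter upstream of the tag. This fits the usual role of pFA6a-series plasmids as PCR templates: the cassette is amplified with primers carrying homology arms and integrated at the 3' end of a chromosomal gene, so that the tagged protein stays under its native promoter. In E. coli the plasmid is maintained at high copy through a ColE1/pUC-type origin and selected with ampicillin via the β-lactamase gene and its bla promoter. Flanking SP6 and T7 promoters, together with short fragments of lacI, rop and bom, are backbone remnants with no evident function in the tagging application.

The payload begins with mIAA7, a short fragment of the Arabidopsis thaliana Aux/IAA protein IAA7 (AXR2) that serves as an auxin-inducible degron. It is followed almost directly by mNeonGreen, a bright, rapidly maturing monomeric green/yellow fluorescent protein, placed C-terminal to the degron. The S. cerevisiae ADH1 terminator ends the fusion transcript. Downstream, in the opposite orientation, lies the Kluyveromyces lactis TRP1 gene. This auxotrophic marker allows selection of integrants in trp1 strains, and its heterologous origin reduces recombination with the endogenous TRP1 locus. The promoter driving the marker is not annotated in the feature table.

A protein tagged with this cassette can be followed by fluorescence. It can also be depleted on auxin addition in budding yeast strains that express a compatible plant auxin-receptor F-box protein, which this plasmid does not supply. The construct comes from a systematic comparison of auxin-inducible degradation tools in budding yeast.
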