Addgene plasmid #247608: pFA6a-mIAA7-mNeon-kITRP1
Purpose: Yeast gene tagging with mIAA7
Depositing lab: Sebastian Schuck. Depositing organization: Universitaet Heidelberg. Publication: Systematic evaluation of tools for auxin-inducible protein degradation in budding yeast. Hubbe P, Sharma C, Pajonk O, Peters N, Guschtschin-Schmidt N, Friemel N, Schuck S. Mol Biol Cell. 2026 Feb 1;37(2):mr2. doi: 10.1091/mbc.E25-12-0571. Epub 2025 Dec 16. PubMed 41400934.
Backbone
  Vector backbone: pFA6a
  Vector type: Yeast Expression
Growth in bacteria
  Bacterial resistance: Ampicillin, 100 μg/mL
  Growth temperature: 37°C
  Growth strain: DH5alpha
  Copy number: High Copy
Gene/Insert
  Gene/Insert name: mIAA7
  Species: A. thaliana (mustard weed)
  Tag / fusion protein: mNeonGreen (C terminal on insert)
  Cloning method: Gibson Cloning
Terms and licenses: Academic/Nonprofit Terms; Industry Terms: Not Available to Industry
Depositor comments: Also known as pSS1393. Please visit https://doi.org/10.1101/2025.09.24.678194 for bioRxiv preprint.
How to cite: pFA6a-mIAA7-mNeon-kITRP1 was a gift from Sebastian Schuck (Addgene plasmid # 247608 ; http://n2t.net/addgene:247608 ; RRID:Addgene_247608)
